Addgene plasmid #126125: pBbB10c-GFP
Purpose: Constitutive expression vector for Escherichia coli. BglBrick compatible.
Depositing lab: Nigel Scrutton. Depositing organization: University of Manchester. Publication: SelProm: A Queryable and Predictive Expression Vector Selection Tool for Escherichia coli. Jervis AJ, Carbonell P, Taylor S, Sung R, Dunstan MS, Robinson CJ, Breitling R, Takano E, Scrutton NS. ACS Synth Biol. 2019 Mar 18. doi: 10.1021/acssynbio.8b00399. PubMed 30870592.
Backbone
  Vector backbone: pBb
  Backbone size w/o insert (bp): 2663
  Vector type: Bacterial Expression, Synthetic Biology
Growth in bacteria
  Bacterial resistance: Chloramphenicol, 25 μg/mL
  Growth temperature: 37°C
  Growth strain: DH5alpha
  Copy number: High Copy
Gene/Insert
  Gene/Insert name: GFPuv
  Species: Synthetic
  Insert size (bp): 717
  Promoter: J23116
  Cloning method: Unknown
  Sequencing primers: 5′ GGTAGTGATCTTATTTCATTATGGTG
Terms and licenses: Academic/Nonprofit Terms; Industry Terms: Not Available to Industry
Depositor comments: Cloning method was In-Fusion.
How to cite: pBbB10c-GFP was a gift from Nigel Scrutton (Addgene plasmid # 126125 ; http://n2t.net/addgene:126125 ; RRID:Addgene_126125)
