[The description below was written by a language model from this plasmid's Addgene catalogue record and pLannotate feature annotations shown in this document.]
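Description:
pBbB10c-GFP is a small bacterial expression plasmid from the BglBrick-compatible pBb vector family, built for constitutive gene expression in Escherichia coli and catalogued as a synthetic biology tool. It replicates through the pBBR1 system from Bordetella bronchiseptica: the annotated pBBR1 oriV (detected as a fragment) works together with the adjacent pBBR1 Rep coding sequence, which supplies the replication protein the origin requires. Selection is by chloramphenicol, conferred by the cat gene (chloramphenicol acetyltransferase) driven by its native cat promoter and followed by the phage lambda t0 terminator. The record lists the plasmid as high copy. The sequenced record is 3,166 nt, somewhat less than the sum of the catalogue's stated backbone and insert sizes.

The payload is a single reporter cassette. According to the catalogue, a 717 bp synthetic GFPuv gene is expressed from J23116, a member of the Anderson collection of constitutive sigma-70 promoters. The automated annotation instead reports a partial match to the closely related J23119 promoter at this position, which is expected given how similar these short promoter variants are, and it labels the reporter as an Aequorea victoria-derived GFP variant. Transcription is stopped by tandem rrnB T1 and T7Te terminators, which insulate the cassette from the replication module downstream. No inducer or regulator gene is annotated, consistent with constitutive expression.

The GFP serves as a readout of the expression level given by this combination of promoter and origin. BglBrick compatibility should allow it to be exchanged for a gene of interest using standardised restriction-site assembly. The associated publication concerns a tool for selecting and predicting the performance of E. coli expression vectors, suggesting this plasmid is one member of a characterised vector set.
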