Features (pLannotate 1.2.2; 9 found; start..end, strand, type, name):
      7..29      +  promoter       J23119(SpeI) promoter (fragment): bacterial promoter (Registry of Standard Biological Parts BBa J23119) modified to end with an SpeI site
     87..800     +  CDS            &alpha;GFP: &alpha;GFP is a basic (constitutively fluorescent) long stokes shift fluorescent protein published in 1996, derived from Aequorea victoria.
    836..907     +  terminator     rrnB T1 terminator: transcription terminator T1 from the E. coli rrnB gene
    923..950     +  terminator     T7Te terminator: phage T7 early transcription terminator
   1017..1679    -  CDS            pBBR1 Rep: replication protein for the broad-host-range plasmid pBBR1 from Bordetella bronchiseptica
   1680..2253    -  rep_origin     pBBR1 oriV (fragment): replication origin of the broad-host-range plasmid pBBR1 from Bordetella bronchiseptica; requires the pBBR1 Rep protein for replication
   2266..2360    -  terminator     lambda t0 terminator: transcription terminator from phage lambda
   2384..3040    -  CDS            cat: CAT_ECOLX - Experimental evidence at protein level: Swiss-Prot protein existence level 1. This enzyme is an effector of chloramphenicol resistance in bacteria. From Escherichia coli. This protein is used as a marker in many commonly used cloning vectors, such as pACYC184.
   3041..3143    -  promoter       cat promoter: promoter of the E. coli cat gene encoding chloramphenicol acetyltransferase
>Addgene plasmid #126125 | pBbB10c-GFP | addgene full sequence | sequence record 247064 | Addgene NGS Result
GACGTCTTGACAGCTAGCTCAGTCCTAGGGACTATGCTAGCAGGTTTAATCGAATTCAAAAGATCTTTTA
AGAAGGAGATATACATATGAGTAAAGGAGAAGAACTTTTCACTGGAGTTGTCCCAATTCTTGTTGAATTA
GATGGTGATGTTAATGGGCACAAATTTTCTGTCAGTGGAGAGGGTGAAGGTGATGCAACATACGGAAAAC
TTACCCTTAAATTTATTTGCACTACTGGAAAACTACCTGTTCCGTGGCCAACACTTGTCACTACTTTCTC
TTATGGTGTTCAATGCTTTTCCCGTTATCCGGATCACATGAAACGGCATGACTTTTTCAAGAGTGCCATG
CCCGAAGGTTATGTACAGGAACGCACTATATCTTTCAAAGATGACGGGAACTACAAGACGCGTGCTGAAG
TCAAGTTTGAAGGTGATACCCTTGTTAATCGTATCGAGTTAAAAGGTATTGATTTTAAAGAAGATGGAAA
CATTCTCGGACACAAACTGGAGTACAACTATAACTCACACAATGTATACATCACGGCAGACAAACAAAAG
AATGGAATCAAAGCTAACTTCAAAATTCGCCACAACATTGAAGATGGCTCCGTTCAACTAGCAGACCATT
ATCAACAAAATACTCCAATTGGCGATGGCCCTGTCCTTTTACCAGACAACCATTACCTGTCCACACAATC
TGCCCTTTCGAAAGATCCCAACGAAAAGCGTGACCACATGGTCCTTCTTGAGTTTGTAACTGCTGCTGGG
ATTACACATGGCATGGATGAGCTCTACAAATAAGGATCCAAACTCGAGTAAGGATCTCCAGGCATCAAAT
AAAACGAAAGGCTCAGTCGAAAGACTGGGCCTTTCGTTTTATCTGTTGTTTGTCGGTGAACGCTCTCTAC
TAGAGTCACACTGGCTCACCTTCGGGTGGGCCTTTCTGCGTTTATACCTAGGCTACAGCCGATAGTCTGG
AACAGCGCACTTACGGGTTGCTGCGCAACCCAAGTGCTACCGGCGCGGCAGCGTGACCCGTGTCGGCGGC
TCCAACGGCTCGCCATCGTCCAGAAAACACGGCTCATCGGGCATCGGCAGGCGCTGCTGCCCGCGCCGTT
CCCATTCCTCCGTTTCGGTCAAGGCTGGCAGGTCTGGTTCCATGCCCGGAATGCCGGGCTGGCTGGGCGG
CTCCTCGCCGGGGCCGGTCGGTAGTTGCTGCTCGCCCGGATACAGGGTCGGGATGCGGCGCAGGTCGCCA
TGCCCCAACAGCGATTCGTCCTGGTCGTCGTGATCAACCACCACGGCGGCACTGAACACCGACAGGCGCA
ACTGGTCGCGGGGCTGGCCCCACGCCACGCGGTCATTGACCACGTAGGCCAACACGGTGCCGGGGCCGTT
GAGCTTCACGACGGAGATCCAGCGCTCGGCCACCAAGTCCTTGACTGCGTATTGGACCGTCCGCAAAGAA
CGTCCGATGAGCTTGGAAAGTGTCTTCTGGCTGACCACCACGGCGTTCTGGTGGCCCATCTGCGCCACGA
GGTGATGCAGCAGCATTGCCGCCGTGGGTTTCCTCGCAATAAGCCCGGCCCACGCCTCATGCGCTTTGCG
TTCCGTTTGCACCCAGTGACCGGGCTTGTTCTTGGCTTGAATGCCGATTTCTCTGGACTGCGTGGCCATG
CTTATCTCCATGCGGTAGGGGTGCCGCACGGTTGCGGCACCATGCGCAATCAGCTGCAACTTTTCGGCAG
CGCGACAACAATTATGCGTTGCGTAAAAGTGGCAGTCAATTACAGATTTTCTTTAACCTACGCAATGAGC
TATTGCGGGGGGTGCCGCAATGAGCTGTTGCGTACCCCCCTTTTTTAAGTTGTTGATTTTTAAGTCTTTC
GCATTTCGCCCTATATCTAGTTCTTTGGTGCCCAAAGAAGGGCACCCCTGCGGGGTTCCCCCACGCCTTC
GGCGCGGCTCCCCCTCCGGCAAAAAGTGGCCCCTCCGGGGCTTGTTGATCGACTGCGCGGCCTTCGGCCT
TGCCCAAGGTGGCGCTGCCCCCTTGGAACCCCCGCACTCGCCGCCGTGAGGCTCGGGGGGCAGGCGGGCG
GGCTTCGCCCTTCGACTGCCCCCACTCGCATAGGCTTGGGTCGTTCCAGGCGCGTCAAGGCCAAGCCGCT
GCGCGGTCGCTGCGCGAGCCTTGACCCGCCTTCCACTTGGTGTCCAACCGGCAAGCGAAGCGCGCAGGCC
GCAGGCCGGAGGCACTAGTGCTTGGATTCTCACCAATAAAAAACGCCCGGCGGCAACCGAGCGTTCTGAA
CAAATCCAGATGGAGTTCTGAGGTCATTACTGGATCTATCAACAGGAGTCCAAGCGAGCTCGATATCAAA
TTACGCCCCGCCCTGCCACTCATCGCAGTACTGTTGTAATTCATTAAGCATTCTGCCGACATGGAAGCCA
TCACAAACGGCATGATGAACCTGAATCGCCAGCGGCATCAGCACCTTGTCGCCTTGCGTATAATATTTGC
CCATGGTGAAAACGGGGGCGAAGAAGTTGTCCATATTGGCCACGTTTAAATCAAAACTGGTGAAACTCAC
CCAGGGATTGGCTGAGACGAAAAACATATTCTCAATAAACCCTTTAGGGAAATAGGCCAGGTTTTCACCG
TAACACGCCACATCTTGCGAATATATGTGTAGAAACTGCCGGAAATCGTCGTGGTATTCACTCCAGAGCG
ATGAAAACGTTTCAGTTTGCTCATGGAAAACGGTGTAACAAGGGTGAACACTATCCCATATCACCAGCTC
ACCGTCTTTCATTGCCATACGAAATTCCGGATGAGCATTCATCAGGCGGGCAAGAATGTGAATAAAGGCC
GGATAAAACTTGTGCTTATTTTTCTTTACGGTCTTTAAAAAGGCCGTAATATCCAGCTGAACGGTCTGGT
TATAGGTACATTGAGCAACTGACTGAAATGCCTCAAAATGTTCTTTACGATGCCATTGGGATATATCAAC
GGTGGTATATCCAGTGATTTTTTTCTCCATTTTAGCTTCCTTAGCTCCTGAAAATCTCGATAACTCAAAA
AATACGCCCGGTAGTGATCTTATTTCATTATGGTGAAAGTTGGAACCTCTTACGTGCCGATCAACGTCTC
ATTTTCGCCAGATATC
